Addgene plasmid #197089: PB-tetO-hNIL
Purpose: PiggyBac plasmid with tet-inducible expression of transcription factors for motor neuron differentiation
Depositing lab: Brian Wainger. Depositing organization: Massachusetts General Hospital. Publication: iPSC motor neurons, but not other derived cell types, capture gene expression changes in postmortem sporadic ALS motor neurons. Held A, Adler M, Marques C, Reyes CJ, Kavuturu AS, Quadros ARAA, Ndayambaje IS, Lara E, Ward M, Lagier-Tourenne C, Wainger BJ. Cell Rep. 2023 Aug 30;42(9):113046. doi: 10.1016/j.celrep.2023.113046. PubMed 37651231.
Backbone
  Vector backbone: PB
  Vector type: Mammalian Expression
  Selectable markers: Puromycin
Growth in bacteria
  Bacterial resistance: Ampicillin, 100 μg/mL
  Growth temperature: 37°C
  Growth strain: DH5alpha
  Copy number: Unknown
Gene/Insert
  Cloning method: Gibson Cloning
  Sequencing primers: 5′ NA
Terms and licenses: Academic/Nonprofit Terms; Industry Terms: Not Available to Industry
Depositor comments: Please visit https://www.biorxiv.org/content/10.1101/2022.10.25.513780v1 for bioRxiv preprint.
How to cite: PB-tetO-hNIL was a gift from Brian Wainger (Addgene plasmid # 197089 ; http://n2t.net/addgene:197089 ; RRID:Addgene_197089)
