[The description below was written by a language model from this plasmid's Addgene catalogue record and pLannotate feature annotations shown in this document.]
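Description:
PB-tetO-hNIL is a piggyBac transposon plasmid of about 16.5 kb for mammalian expression, built to place doxycycline-inducible motor neuron-programming transcription factors into the genome of cultured cells. It is maintained in E. coli through a high-copy ColE1/pUC-type origin and an ampicillin resistance gene, and it also carries an f1 origin. The annotation does not call the piggyBac terminal repeats themselves, although the backbone name and stated purpose imply them. Several short hits (lambda portal protein, lac regulatory fragments, an RSF ori fragment, olfactory receptor fragments) look like backbone remnants or spacer sequence rather than functional parts.

The payload is a TRE3G tetracycline-responsive promoter driving three human coding sequences in series: NEUROG2, ISL1 and LHX3, followed by an SV40 polyadenylation signal. The gaps between the reading frames suggest linker or self-cleaving peptide sequences, but these are not annotated. In the opposite orientation, a CAG-type promoter (CMV enhancer, chicken β-actin promoter and chimeric intron) drives a TetR-derived coding sequence with a rabbit β-globin poly(A). This is presumably the reverse Tet transactivator needed to activate TRE3G, which would make the system all-in-one. A synthetic poly(A) and transcriptional pause site lie just beyond the CMV enhancer end of this unit. A third cassette, flanked by two loxP sites, uses the EF-1α promoter to express puromycin resistance followed by mTagBFP2, ending in a bGH poly(A). It allows drug selection and blue-fluorescence tracking of integrants, and the loxP sites would allow its removal by Cre.

According to the record, the construct is used for tet-inducible expression of transcription factors for motor neuron differentiation, and the associated publication concerns iPSC-derived motor neurons in ALS research.
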