Features (pLannotate 1.2.2; 37 found; start..end, strand, type, name):
    441..1301    -  CDS            AmpR: β-lactamase; bla; confers resistance to ampicillin, carbenicillin, and related antibiotics
   1302..1406    -  promoter       AmpR promoter: bla
   1459..1887    -  rep_origin     f1 ori (sequence partly withheld): f1 bacteriophage origin of replication; arrow indicates direction of (+) strand synthesis
   1892..2047    -  CDS            lacZα (fragment): LacZα fragment of β-galactosidase; lacZ fragment
   2049..2168    +  CDS            B (fragment): PORTL_LAMBD - Experimental evidence at protein level: Swiss-Prot protein existence level 1. Forms the portal vertex of the capsid (PubMed:6228056, PubMed:6232391). This portal plays critical roles in head assembly, genome packaging, neck/tail attachment, and genome ejection (Probable). The portal protein multimerizes as a single ring-shaped homododecamer arranged around a central channel (PubMed:6232391). Binds to the terminase subunits to form the packaging machine (PubMed:7799432). From Escherichia phage lambda (Bacteriophage lambda).
   3342..3719    +  promoter       TRE3G promoter: 3rd-generation Tet-responsive promoter that can be activated by binding of Tet-On® 3G
   3735..4550    +  CDS            NEUROG2: NGN2_HUMAN - Also known as ATOH4, BHLHA8, NGN2. Experimental evidence at protein level: Swiss-Prot protein existence level 1. Transcriptional regulator. Involved in neuronal differentiation. Activates transcription by binding to the E box (5'- CANNTG-3'). From Homo sapiens (Human).
   4620..5666    +  CDS            ISL1: ISL1_HUMAN - Experimental evidence at protein level: Swiss-Prot protein existence level 1. DNA-binding transcriptional activator. Recognizes and binds to the consensus octamer binding site 5'-ATAATTAA-3' in promoter of target genes. Plays a fundamental role in the gene regulatory network essential for retinal ganglion cell (RGC) differentiation. Cooperates with the transcription factor POU4F2 to achieve maximal levels of expression of RGC target genes and RGC fate specification in the developing retina. Involved in the specification of motor neurons in cooperation with LHX3 and LDB1. Binds to
   5841..6956    +  CDS            LHX3 (fragment): LHX3_HUMAN - Experimental evidence at protein level: Swiss-Prot protein existence level 1. Acts as a transcriptional activator. Binds to and activates the promoter of the alpha-glycoprotein gene, and synergistically enhances transcription from the prolactin promoter in cooperation with POU1F1/Pit-1 (By similarity). Required for the establishment of the specialized cells of the pituitary gland and the nervous system. Involved in the development of interneurons and motor neurons in cooperation with LDB1 and ISL1. From Homo sapiens (Human).
   7020..7141    +  polyA_signal   SV40 poly(A) signal: SV40 polyadenylation signal
   7212..7234    -  protein_bind   lac operator (fragment): The lac repressor binds to the lac operator to inhibit transcription in E. coli. This inhibition can be relieved by adding lactose or isopropyl-β-D-thiogalactopyranoside (IPTG). lac repressor encoded by lacI
   7238..7268    -  promoter       lac promoter: promoter for the E. coli lac operon
   7283..7304    -  protein_bind   CAP binding site: CAP binding activates transcription in the presence of cAMP. E. coli catabolite activator protein
   7317..7409    -  CDS            lacI (fragment): lac repressor; lacI; The lac repressor binds to the lac operator to inhibit transcription in E. coli. This inhibition can be relieved by adding lactose or isopropyl-β-D-thiogalactopyranoside (IPTG).
   7411..7483    -  rep_origin     RSF ori (fragment): Plasmids containing the RSF 1030 origin of replication can be propagated in E. coli cells that contain additional plasmids with compatible origins.
   7748..7803    -  polyA_signal   β-globin poly(A) signal: rabbit β-globin polyadenylation signal (Gil and Proudfoot, 1987)
   7874..7954    -  CDS            HBB (fragment): HBB_PONPY - Experimental evidence at transcript level: Swiss-Prot protein existence level 2. Involved in oxygen transport from the lung to the various peripheral tissues. From Pongo pygmaeus (Bornean orangutan).
   8088..8705    -  CDS            tetR: TETR2_ECOLX - Experimental evidence at protein level: Swiss-Prot protein existence level 1. TetR is the repressor of the tetracycline resistance element; its N-terminal region forms a helix-turn-helix structure and binds DNA. Binding of tetracycline to TetR reduces the repressor affinity for the tetracycline resistance gene (tetA) promoter operator sites. From Escherichia coli.
   8764..9780    -  intron         chimeric intron: chimera between introns from chicken β-actin and rabbit β-globin
   9781..10058   -  promoter       chicken β-actin promoter: No description available
  10060..10439   -  enhancer       CMV enhancer: human cytomegalovirus immediate early enhancer
  10440..10488   +  polyA_signal   poly(A) signal: synthetic polyadenylation signal
  10502..10593   +  misc_feature   pause site: RNA polymerase II transcriptional pause signal from the human α2 globin gene
  11138..11266   -  CDS            OR51A4 (fragment): O51A4_HUMAN - Experimental evidence at transcript level: Swiss-Prot protein existence level 2. Odorant receptor. From Homo sapiens (Human).
  11292..11450   -  CDS            OR51A7 (fragment): O51A7_HUMAN - Experimental evidence at transcript level: Swiss-Prot protein existence level 2. Odorant receptor. From Homo sapiens (Human).
  11805..11838   +  protein_bind   loxP: Cre-mediated recombination occurs in the 8-bp core sequence (GCATACAT). Cre recombinase
  11838..12998   +  promoter       EF-1α promoter: strong constitutive promoter for human elongation factor EF-1α
  13012..13608   +  CDS            PuroR (fragment): puromycin N-acetyltransferase; pac from Streptomyces; confers resistance to puromycin
  13774..14484   +  CDS            mTagBFP2: mTagBFP2 is a basic (constitutively fluorescent) blue fluorescent protein published in 2011, derived from Entacmaea quadricolor. It is reported to be a very rapidly-maturing monomer with very low acid sensitivity.
  14504..14728   +  polyA_signal   bGH poly(A) signal: bovine growth hormone polyadenylation signal
  14729..14762   +  protein_bind   loxP: Cre-mediated recombination occurs in the 8-bp core sequence (GCATACAT). Cre recombinase
  15322..15789   +  CDS            B (fragment): PORTL_LAMBD - Experimental evidence at protein level: Swiss-Prot protein existence level 1. Forms the portal vertex of the capsid (PubMed:6228056, PubMed:6232391). This portal plays critical roles in head assembly, genome packaging, neck/tail attachment, and genome ejection (Probable). The portal protein multimerizes as a single ring-shaped homododecamer arranged around a central channel (PubMed:6232391). Binds to the terminase subunits to form the packaging machine (PubMed:7799432). From Escherichia phage lambda (Bacteriophage lambda).
  15825..15847   -  protein_bind   lac operator (fragment): The lac repressor binds to the lac operator to inhibit transcription in E. coli. This inhibition can be relieved by adding lactose or isopropyl-β-D-thiogalactopyranoside (IPTG). lac repressor encoded by lacI
  15851..15881   -  promoter       lac promoter: promoter for the E. coli lac operon
  15896..15917   -  protein_bind   CAP binding site: CAP binding activates transcription in the presence of cAMP. E. coli catabolite activator protein
  15930..16022   -  CDS            lacI (fragment): lac repressor; lacI; The lac repressor binds to the lac operator to inhibit transcription in E. coli. This inhibition can be relieved by adding lactose or isopropyl-β-D-thiogalactopyranoside (IPTG).
  16205..270     -  rep_origin     ori (across the origin): high-copy-number ColE1/pMB1/pBR322/pUC origin of replication
>Addgene plasmid #197089 | PB-tetO-hNIL | addgene full sequence | sequence record 388956 | Addgene Partial NGS Result
CCGGTAAGACACGACTTATCGCCACTGGCAGCAGCCACTGGTAACAGGATTAGCAGAGCGAGGTATGTAG
GCGGTGCTACAGAGTTCTTGAAGTGGTGGCCTAACTACGGCTACACTAGAAGGACAGTATTTGGTATCTG
CGCTCTGCTGAAGCCAGTTACCTTCGGAAAAAGAGTTGGTAGCTCTTGATCCGGCAAACAAACCACCGCT
GGTAGCGGTGGTTTTTTTGTTTGCAAGCAGCAGATTACGCGCAGAAAAAAAGGATCTCAAGAAGATCCTT
TGATCTTTTCTACGGGGTCTGACGCTCAGTGGAACGAAAACTCACGTTAAGGGATTTTGGTCATGAGATT
ATCAAAAAGGATCTTCACCTAGATCCTTTTAAATTAAAAATGAAGTTTTAAATCAATCTAAAGTATATAT
GAGTAAACTTGGTCTGACAGTTACCAATGCTTAATCAGTGAGGCACCTATCTCAGCGATCTGTCTATTTC
GTTCATCCATAGTTGCCTGACTCCCCGTCGTGTAGATAACTACGATACGGGAGGGCTTACCATCTGGCCC
CAGTGCTGCAATGATACCGCGAGACCCACGCTCACCGGCTCCAGATTTATCAGCAATAAACCAGCCAGCC
GGAAGGGCCGAGCGCAGAAGTGGTCCTGCAACTTTATCCGCCTCCATCCAGTCTATTAATTGTTGCCGGG
AAGCTAGAGTAAGTAGTTCGCCAGTTAATAGTTTGCGCAACGTTGTTGCCATTGCTACAGGCATCGTGGT
GTCACGCTCGTCGTTTGGTATGGCTTCATTCAGCTCCGGTTCCCAACGATCAAGGCGAGTTACATGATCC
CCCATGTTGTGCAAAAAAGCGGTTAGCTCCTTCGGTCCTCCGATCGTTGTCAGAAGTAAGTTGGCCGCAG
TGTTATCACTCATGGTTATGGCAGCACTGCATAATTCTCTTACTGTCATGCCATCCGTAAGATGCTTTTC
TGTGACTGGTGAGTACTCAACCAAGTCATTCTGAGAATAGTGTATGCGGCGACCGAGTTGCTCTTGCCCG
GCGTCAATACGGGATAATACCGCGCCACATAGCAGAACTTTAAAAGTGCTCATCATTGGAAAACGTTCTT
CGGGGCGAAAACTCTCAAGGATCTTACCGCTGTTGAGATCCAGTTCGATGTAACCCACTCGTGCACCCAA
CTGATCTTCAGCATCTTTTACTTTCACCAGCGTTTCTGGGTGAGCAAAAACAGGAAGGCAAAATGCCGCA
AAAAAGGGAATAAGGGCGACACGGAAATGTTGAATACTCATACTCTTCCTTTTTCAATATTATTGAAGCA
TTTATCAGGGTTATTGTCTCATGAGCGGATACATATTTGAATGTATTTAGAAAAATAAACAAATAGGGGT
TCCGCGCACATTTCCCCGAAAAGTGCCACCTAAATTGTAAGCGTTAATATTTTGTTAAAATTCGCGTTAA
ATTTTTGTTAAATCAGCTCATTTTTTAACCAATAGGCCGAAATCGGCAAAATCCCTTATAAATCAAAAGA
ATAGACCGAGATAGGGT
[37 nt withheld, positions 1558-1594]
AAAGAACGTGGACTCCAACGTCAAAGG
[49 nt withheld, positions 1622-1670]
T
[91 nt withheld, positions 1672-1762]
G
[124 nt withheld, positions 1764-1887]
CCCATTCGCCATTCAGGCTGCGCAACTGTTGGGAAGGGCGATCGGTGCGGGCCTCTTCGCTATTACGCCA
GCTGGCGAAAGGGGGATGTGCTGCAAGGCGATTAAGTTGGGTAACGCCAGGGTTTTCCCAGTCACGACGT
TGTAAAACGACGGCCAGTGAGCGCGCCTCGTTCATTCACGTTTTTGAACCCGTGGAGGACGGGCAGACTC
GCGGTGCAAATGTGTTTTACAGCGTGATGGAGCAGATGAAGATGCTCGACACGCTGCAGAACACGCAGCT
AGATTAACCCTAGAAAGATAATCATATTGTGACGTACGTTAAAGATAATCATGTGTAAAATTGACGCATG
TGTTTTATCGGTCTGTATATCGAGGTTTATTTATTAATTTGAATAGATATTAAGTTTTATTATATTTACA
CTTACATACTAATAATAAATTCAACAAACAATTTATTTATGTTTATTTATTTATTAAAAAAAACAAAAAC
TCAAAATTTCTTCTATAAAGTAACAAAACTTTTATGAGGGACAGCCCCCCCCCAAAGCCCCCAGGGATGT
AATTACGTCCCTCCCCCGCTAGGGGGCAGCAGCGAGCCGCCCGGGGCTCCGCTCCGGTCCGGCGCTCCCC
CCGCATCCCCGAGCCGGCAGCGTGCGGGGACAGCCCGGGCACGGGGAAGGTGGCACGGGATCGCTTTCCT
CTGAACGCTTCTCGCTGCTCTTTGAGCCTGCAGACACCTGGGGGGATACGGGGAAAAGGCCTCCACGGCC
TTAATTAAGGGAGGTGGTCCCTGCAGTTACGCCAATGATAACCCCCGCCAGAAAAATCTTAGTAGCCTTC
CCTTTTTGTTTTCCGTGCCCCAACTCGGCGGATTGACTCGGCCCCTTCCGGAAACACCCGAATCAACTTC
TAGTCAAATTATTGTTCACGCCGCAATGACCCACCCCTGGCCCGCGTCTGTGGAACTGACCCCTGGTGTA
CAGGAGAGTTCGCTGCTGAAAGTGGTCCCAAAGGGGTACTAGTTTTTAAGCTCCCAACTCCCCCTCCCCC
AGCGTCTGGAGGATTCCACACCCTCGCACCGCAGGGGCGAGGAAGTGGGCGGAGTCCGGTTTTGGCGCCA
GCCGCTGAGGCTGCCAAGCAGAAAAGCCACCGCTGAGGAGACTCCGGTCACTGTCCTCGCCCCGCCTCCC
CCTTCCCTCCCCTTGGGGACCACCGGGCGCCACGCCGCGAACGGTAAGTGCCGCGGTCGTCGGCGCCTCC
GCCCTCCCCCTAGGGCCCCAATTCCCAGCGGGCGCGGCGCGCGGCCCCTCCCCCCGCCGGGCGCGCGCCC
GCTGCCCCGCCCTTCGTGGCCGCCCGGCGTGGGCGGTGCCACCCCTCCCCCCGGCGGCCCCGCGCGCAGC
TCCCGGCTCCCTCCCCCTTCGGATGTGGCTTGAGCTGTAGGCGCGGAGGGTACCAGTTTACTCCCTATCA
GTGATAGAGAACGTATGAAGAGTTTACTCCCTATCAGTGATAGAGAACGTATGCAGACTTTACTCCCTAT
CAGTGATAGAGAACGTATAAGGAGTTTACTCCCTATCAGTGATAGAGAACGTATGACCAGTTTACTCCCT
ATCAGTGATAGAGAACGTATCTACAGTTTACTCCCTATCAGTGATAGAGAACGTATATCCAGTTTACTCC
CTATCAGTGATAGAGAACGTATAAGCTTTAGGCGTGTACGGTGGGCGCCTATAAAAGCAGAGCTCGTTTA
GTGAACCGTCAGATCGCCTGGAGCAATTCCACAACACTTTTGTCTTATACCAACTTTCCGTACCACTTCC
TACCCTCGTAAAGGATCCGCCGCCACCATGTTCGTTAAGTCCGAGACACTCGAGTTGAAGGAGGAAGAAG
ATGTACTGGTTTTGCTCGGTAGCGCGAGTCCGGCTTTGGCAGCCCTCACCCCCCTGTCAAGCTCTGCAGA
CGAGGAAGAAGAGGAAGAACCGGGCGCTTCAGGGGGTGCAAGAAGACAACGCGGGGCTGAAGCTGGTCAA
GGTGCCAGAGGGGGAGTCGCCGCGGGAGCCGAGGGATGCCGCCCTGCTAGGCTTTTGGGCCTTGTACACG
ATTGTAAGAGAAGACCAAGCAGAGCGCGCGCCGTATCCCGGGGCGCAAAAACAGCGGAGACGGTCCAACG
AATCAAGAAGACCCGCCGCTTGAAAGCGAATAACCGCGAGAGAAACAGGATGCATAACTTGAACGCGGCC
CTTGACGCTCTTCGAGAAGTTCTCCCTACCTTCCCGGAAGACGCGAAGCTGACCAAGATAGAGACACTCA
GGTTTGCCCATAACTATATCTGGGCGCTCACGGAGACGCTCCGCCTTGCGGACCATTGTGGGGGAGGCGG
CGGTGGATTGCCCGGGGCACTGTTTTCTGAAGCCGTCTTGCTCTCCCCTGGCGGGGCCTCAGCGGCGCTG
AGCTCCTCCGGGGATTCTCCTTCACCCGCCTCCACGTGGAGTTGCACCAACAGCCCCGCGCCGTCCTCCT
CCGTGTCCTCCAATTCCACCTCCCCCTACAGCTGCACTTTATCGCCCGCCAGCCCGGCCGGGTCAGACAT
GGACTATTGGCAGCCCCCACCTCCCGACAAGCACCGCTATGCACCTCACCTCCCCATAGCCAGGGATTGT
ATCTTGGGATCCGGAGCTACTAACTTCAGCCTGCTGAAGCAGGCTGGAGACGTGGAGGAGAACCCTGGAC
CTATGGGAGACATGGGAGATCCACCAAAAAAAAAACGTCTGATTTCCCTATGTGTTGGTTGCGGCAATCA
GATTCACGATCAGTATATTCTGAGGGTTTCTCCGGATTTGGAATGGCATGCGGCATGTTTGAAATGTGCG
GAGTGTAATCAGTATTTGGACGAGAGCTGTACATGCTTTGTTAGGGATGGGAAAACCTACTGTAAAAGAG
ATTATATCAGGTTGTACGGGATCAAATGCGCCAAGTGCAGCATCGGCTTCAGCAAGAACGACTTCGTGAT
GCGTGCCCGCTCCAAGGTGTATCACATCGAGTGTTTCCGCTGTGTGGCCTGCAGCCGCCAGCTCATCCCT
GGGGACGAATTTGCGCTTCGGGAGGACGGTCTCTTCTGCCGAGCAGACCACGATGTGGTGGAGAGGGCCA
GTCTAGGCGCTGGCGACCCGCTCAGTCCCCTGCATCCAGCGCGGCCACTGCAAATGGCAGCGGAGCCCAT
CTCCGCCAGGCAGCCGGCCCTGCGGCCCCACGTCCACAAGCAGCCGGAGAAGACCACCCGCGTGCGGACT
GTGCTGAACGAGAAGCAGCTGCACACCTTGCGGACCTGCTACGCCGCAAACCCGCGGCCAGATGCGCTCA
TGAAGGAGCAACTGGTAGAGATGACGGGCCTCAGTCCCCGTGTGATCCGGGTCTGGTTTCAAAACAAGCG
GTGCAAGGACAAGAAGCGAAGCATCATGATGAAGCAACTCCAGCAGCAGCAGCCCAATGACAAAACTAAT
ATCCAGGGGATGACAGGAACTCCCATGGTGGCTGCCAGTCCAGAGAGACACGACGGTGGCTTACAGGCTA
ACCCAGTGGAAGTACAAAGTTACCAGCCACCTTGGAAAGTACTGAGCGACTTCGCCTTGCAGAGTGACAT
AGATCAGCCTGCTTTTCAGCAACTGGTCAATTTTTCAGAAGGAGGACCGGGCTCTAATTCCACTGGCAGT
GAAGTAGCATCAATGTCCTCTCAACTTCCAGATACACCTAACAGCATGGTAGCCAGTCCTATTGAGGCAT
TGATGCACAGCAGAGGCTCTGGCGAGGGCAGAGGCAGCCTGCTGACATGTGGCGACGTGGAAGAGAACCC
TGGCCCCGGTACCATGGAAGCCAGAGGCGAACTGGGCCCTGCCAGAGAATCTGCCGGCGGAGATCTGCTG
CTGGCCCTGCTGGCTAGAAGGGCCGACCTGAGAAGAGAAATCCCCCTGTGCGCCGGCTGCGACCAGCACA
TCCTGGACCGGTTTATCCTGAAGGCCCTGGACAGACACTGGCACAGCAAGTGCCTGAAGTGCAGCGACTG
CCACACCCCCCTGGCCGAGAGATGCTTTAGCAGAGGCGAGAGCGTGTACTGCAAGGACGACTTCTTCAAG
AGATTCGGCACCAAGTGCGCCGCCTGCCAGCTGGGAATTCCTCCTACACAGGTCGTGCGGAGAGCCCAGG
ACTTCGTGTACCATCTGCACTGCTTCGCCTGCGTCGTGTGCAAGAGACAGCTGGCCACCGGCGACGAGTT
CTACCTGATGGAAGATAGCCGGCTCGTGTGTAAAGCCGACTACGAGACAGCCAAGCAGAGAGAGGCCGAG
GCCACCGCCAAAAGACCCAGAACCACCATCACCGCCAAGCAGCTGGAAACCCTGAAGTCCGCCTACAACA
CCAGCCCCAAGCCCGCCAGACATGTGCGGGAACAGCTGAGCAGCGAGACAGGCCTGGACATGAGAGTGGT
GCAAGTGTGGTTCCAGAACAGACGGGCCAAAGAGAAGCGGCTGAAGAAGGACGCCGGCAGGCAGAGATGG
GGCCAGTACTTCCGGAACATGAAGCGGTCCAGAGGCGGCAGCAAGAGCGACAAGGACAGCGTGCAGGAAG
GCCAGGACAGCGACGCCGAGGTGTCCTTCCCAGATGAGCCTAGCCTGGCCGAAATGGGCCCAGCCAATGG
CCTGTATGGCAGCCTGGGAGAGCCAACCCAGGCTCTGGGCAGACCTTCTGGCGCCCTGGGCAACTTCTCT
CTGGAACACGGCGGACTGGCCGGACCCGAGCAGTATAGAGAACTGAGGCCCGGCAGCCCTTACGGCGTGC
CACCTTCTCCAGCTGCCCCTCAGTCTCTGCCAGGACCTCAGCCTCTGCTGTCCAGCCTGGTGTACCCCGA
TACAAGCCTGGGCCTGGTGCCATCTGGCGCTCCAGGCGGACCTCCTCCAATGAGAGTGCTGGCCGGCAAT
GGCCCTAGCAGCGATCTGAGCACAGGCAGCTCTGGCGGCTACCCCGATTTTCCTGCCAGCCCTGCCTCCT
GGCTGGACGAAGTGGATCACGCCCAGTTCTGAATCGATCGCCCACCCCAACTTGTTTATTGCGTTTAAAC
TCGCGAATCGATCGCCCACCCCAACTTGTTTATTGCAGCTTATAATGGTTACAAATAAAGCAATAGCATC
ACAAATTTCACAAATAAAGCATTTTTTTCACTGCATTCTAGTTGTGGTTTGTCCAAACTCATCAATGTAT
CTTATCATGTCTGTATACCGTCGACCTCTAGCTAGAGCTTGGCGTAATCATGGTCATAGCTGTTTCCTGT
GTGAAATTGTTATCCGCTCACAATTCCACACAACATACGAGCCGGAAGCATAAAGTGTAAAGCCTGGGGT
GCCTAATGAGTGAGCTAACTCACATTAATTGCGTTGCGCTCACTGCCCGCTTTCCAGTCGGGAAACCTGT
CGTGCCAGCTGCATTAATGAATCGGCCAACGCGCGGGGAGAGGCGGTTTGCGTATTGGGCGCTCTTCCGC
TTCCTCGCTCACTGACTCGCTGCGCTCGGTCGTTCGGCTGCGGCGAGCGGTATCAGCTCACTCAAAGGAC
GGCCGCACATGTAAGGAAAATTTTAGGGATGTTAAAGAAAAAAATAACACAAAACAAAATATAAAAAAAA
TCTAACCTCAAGTCAAGGCTTTTCTATGGAATAAGGAATGGACAGCAGGGGGCTGTTTCATATACTGATG
ACCTCTTTATAGCCAACCTTTGTTCATGGCAGCCAGCATATGGGCATATGTTGCCAAACTCTAAACCAAA
TACTCATTCTGATGTTTTAAATGATTTGCCCTCCCATATGTCCTTCCGAGTGAGAGACACAAAAAATTCC
AACACACTATTGCAATGAAAATAAATTTCCTTTATTAGCCAGAAGTCAGATGCTCAAGGGGCTTCATGAT
GTCCCCATAATTTTTGGCAGAGGGAAAAAGATCTCAGTGGTATTTGTGAGCCAGGGCATTGGCCACACCA
GTCACCACCTTCTGATAGGCAGCCTGCACCTGAGGAGTGAATTCACGCGTTTTAGCCTGGCAGCATATCG
AGATCGAAGTCATCGAGAGCGTCAGCAGGGAGCATATCCAGATCAAAATCATCCAGGGCATCGGCGGGCA
GCATGTCCAGGTCGAAGTCGTCCAGGGCGTCGGTGGGTCCGCCGCTCTCGCACTTCAGCTGCTTCTCGAG
GCCGCAGATGATCAGTTCCAGGCCGAACAGGAAGGCGGGCTCGGCGCCCTGTCTGTCGAACAGCTCGATG
GCCTGCTTCAGCAGGGGGGGCATGCTGTCGGTGGTGGGTGTCTCTCTTTCCTCTTTGGCGACCTGGTGTT
CCTGTTCTTCCAGCACGCAGCCCAGGGTGAAGTGGCCCACGGCGCTCAGGGCGTACAGGGCGTTTTCCAG
GCTGAAGCCCTGCTGGCACAGGAAGGCCAGCTGGTTTTCCAGTGTCTCGTACTGCTTCTCGGTGGGTCTG
GTGCCCAGGTGCACTTTGGCGCCGTCCCGGTGGCTCAGCAGGGCGCATCTGTAGCTCTTGGCGTTGTTCC
GCAGGAAGTCCTGCCAGCTCTCGCCTTCCAGAGGGCAGCTGTGGGTGTGGTGCCGGTCCAGCATCTCGAT
GGGCAGGGCGTCCAGCAGGGCCCGCTTGTTCTTCACGTGCCAGTACAGGGTGGGCTGTTCCACGCCCAGT
TTCTGGGCCAGCTTCCGGGTGGTCAGGCCCTCGATGCCCACGCCGTTCAGCAGTTCCAGGGCGCTGTTGA
TCACTTTGCTCTTGTCCAGCCGGCTCATGTCGACATTCTTTGCCAAAATGATGAGACAGCACAATAACCA
GCACGTTGCCCAGGAGCTGTAGGAAAAAGAAGAAGGCATGAACATGGTTAGCAGAGGCTCTAGAGCCGCC
GGTCACACGCCAGAAGCCGAACCCCGCCCTGCCCCGTCCCCCCCGAAGGCAGCCGTCCCCCCGCGGACAG
CCCCGAGGCTGGAGAGGGAGAAGGGGACGGCGGCGCGGCGACGCACGAAGGCCCTCCCCGCCCATTTCCT
TCCTGCCGGCGCCGCACCGCTTCGCCCCGCGCCCGCTAGAGGGGGTGCGGCGGCGCCTCCCAGATTTCGG
CTCCGCACAGATTTGGGACAAAGGAAGTCCCTGCGCCCTCTCGCACGATTACCATAAAAGGCAATGGCTG
CGGCTCGCCGCGCCTCGACAGCCGCCGGCGCTCCGGGGGCCGCCGCGCCCCTCCCCCGAGCCCTCCCCGG
CCCGAGGCGGCCCCGCCCCGCCCGGCACCCCCACCTGCCGCCACCCCCCGCCCGGCACGGCGAGCCCCGC
GCCACGCCCCGTACGGAGCCCCGCACCCGAAGCCGGGCCGTGCTCAGCAACTCGGGGAGGGGGGTGCAGG
GGGGGTTGCAGCCCGACCGACGCGCCCACACCCCCTGCTCACCCCCCCACGCACACACCCCGCACGCAGC
CTTTGTTCCCCTCGCAGCCCCCCCCGCACCGCGGGGCACCGCCCCCGGCCGCGCTCCCCTCGCGCACACT
GCGGAGCGCACAAAGCCCCGCGCCGCGCCCGCAGCGCTCACAGCCGCCGGGCAGCGCGGAGCCGCACGCG
GCGCTCCCCACGCACACACACACGCACGCACCCCCCGAGCCGCTCCCCCCGCACAAAGGGCCCTCCCGGA
GCCCCTCAAGGCTTTCACGCAGCCACAGAAAAGAAACAAGCCGTCATTAAACCAAGCGCTAATTACAGCC
CGGAGGAGAAGGGCCGTCCCGCCCGCTCACCTGTGGGAGTAACGCGGTCAGTCAGAGCCGGGGCGGGCGG
CGCGAGGCGGCGGCGGAGCGGGGCACGGGGCGAAGGCAGCGCGCAGCGACTCCCGCCCGCCGCGCGCTTC
GCTTTTTATAGGGCCGCCGCCGCCGCCGCCTCGCCATAAAAGGAAACTTTCGGAGCGCGCCGCTCTGATT
GGCTGCCGCCGCMCCTCYCCGCCYCSCCCCSCCCCSCCCCYCSCCCCSCCCCSCCCCSCCYGGCGCGCGC
CCCCCCCCCCCCCCCGCCCCCATCGCTGCACAAAATAATTAAAAAATAAATAAATACAAAATTGGGGGTG
GGGAGGGGGGGGAGATGGGGAGAGTGAAGCAGAACGTGGGGCTCACCTCGACCATGGTAATAGCGATGAC
TAATACGTAGATGTACTGCCAAGTAGGAAAGTCCCATAAGGTCATGTACTGGGCATAATGCCAGGCGGGC
CATTTACCGTCATTGACGTCAATAGGGGGCGTACTTGGCATATGATACACTTGATGTACTGCCAAGTGGG
CAGTTTACCGTAAATACTCCACCCATTGACGTCAATGGAAAGTCCCTATTGGCGTTACTATGGGAACATA
CGTCATTATTGACGTCAATGGGCGGGGGTCGTTGGGCGGTCAGCCAGGCGGGCCATTTACCGTAAGTTAT
GTAACGCGGAACTCCATATATGGGCTATGAACTAATGACCCCGTAATTGATTACTATTAATAACTAGTCA
ATAATCAATGTCAATAAAATATCTTTATTTTCATTACATCTGTGTGTTGGTTTTTTGTGTGAATCGATAG
TACTAACATACGCTCTCCATCAAAACAAAACGAAACAAAACAAACTAGCAAAATAGGCTGTCCCCAGTGC
AAGTGCAGGTGCCAGAACATTTCTCTGAGCTCACGGGGACAGCCCCCCCCCAAAGCCCCCAGGGATGTAA
TTACGTCCCTCCCCCGCTAGGGGGCAGCAGCGAGCCGCCCGGGGCTCCGCTCCGGTCCGGCGCTCCCCCC
GCATCCCCGAGCCGGCAGCGTGCGGGGACAGCCCGGGCACGGGGAAGGTGGCACGGGATCGCTTTCCTCT
GAACGCTTCTCGCTGCTCTTTGAGCCTGCAGACACCTGGGGGGATACGGGGAAAAAGCTTTAGGCTGAAA
GAGAGATTTAGAATGACAGAATCATAGAACGGCCTGGGTTGCAAAGGAGCACAGTGCTCATCCAGATCCA
ACCCCCTGCTATGTGCAGGGTCATCAACCAGCAGCCCAGGCTGCCCAGAGCCACATCCAGCCTGGCCTTG
AATGCCTGCAGGGATGGGGCATCCACAGCCTCCTTGGGCAACCTGTTCAGTGCGTCACCACCCTCTGGGG
GAAAAACTGCCTCCTCATATCCAACCCAAACCTCCCCTGTCTCAGTGTAAAGCCATTCCCCCTTGTCCTA
TCAAGGGGGAGTTTGCTGTGACATTGTTGGTCTGGGGTGACACATGTTTGCCAATTCAGTGCATCACGGA
GAGGCAGATCTTGGGGATAAGGAAGTGCAGGACAGCATGGACGTGGGACATGCAGGTGTTGAGGGCTCTG
GGACACTCTCCAAGTCACAGCGTTCAGAACAGCCTTAAGGATAAGAAGATAGGATAGAAGGACAAAGAGC
AAGTTAAAACCCAGCATGGAGAGGAGCACAAAAAGGCCACAGACACTGCTGGTCCCTGTGTCTGAGCCTG
CATGTTTGATGGTGTCTGGATGCAAGCAGAAGGGGTGGAAGAGCTTGCCTGGAGAGATACAGCTGGGTCA
GTAGGACTGGGACAGGCAGCTGGAGAATTGCCATGTAGATGTTCATACAATCGTCAAATCATGAAGGCTG
GAAAAGCCCTCCAAGATCCCCAAGACCAACCCCAACCCACCCACCGTGCCCACTGGCCATGTCCCTCAGT
GCCACATCCCCACAGTTCTTCATCACCTCCAGGGACGGTGACCCCCCCACCTCCGTGGGCAGCTGTGCCA
CTGCAGCACCGCTCTTTGGAGAAGGTAAATCTTGCTAAATCCAGCCCGACCCTCCCCTGGCACAACGTAA
GGCCATTATCTCTCATCCAACTCCAGGACGGAGTCAGTGAGAATATTATAACTTCGTATAGCATACATTA
TACGAAGTTATGGGCAGAGCGCACATCGCCCACAGTCCCCGAGAAGTTGGGGGGAGGGGTCGGCAATTGA
ACCGGTGCCTAGAGAAGGTGGCGCGGGGTAAACTGGGAAAGTGATGTCGTGTACTGGCTCCGCCTTTTTC
CCGAGGGTGGGGGAGAACCGTATATAAGTGCAGTAGTCGCCGTGAACGTTCTTTTTCGCAACGGGTTTGC
CGCCAGAACACAGGTAAGTGCCGTGTGTGGTTCCCGCGGGCCTGGCCTCTTTACGGGTTATGGCCCTTGC
GTGCCTTGAATTACTTCCACCTGGCTGCAGTACGTGATTCTTGATCCCGAGCTTCGGGTTGGAAGTGGGT
GGGAGAGTTCGAGGCCTTGCGCTTAAGGAGCCCCTTCGCCTCGTGCTTGAGTTGAGGCCTGGCCTGGGCG
CTGGGGCCGCCGCGTGCGAATCTGGTGGCACCTTCGCGCCTGTCTCGCTGCTTTCGATAAGTCTCTAGCC
ATTTAAAATTTTTGATGACCTGCTGCGACGCTTTTTTTCTGGCAAGATAGTCTTGTAAATGCGGGCCAAG
ATCTGCACACTGGTATTTCGGTTTTTGGGGCCGCGGGCGGCGACGGGGCCCGTGCGTCCCAGCGCACATG
TTCGGCGAGGCGGGGCCTGCGAGCGCGGCCACCGAGAATCGGACGGGGGTAGTCTCAAGCTGGCCGGCCT
GCTCTGGTGCCTGGCCTCGCGCCGCCGTGTATCGCCCCGCCCTGGGCGGCAAGGCTGGCCCGGTCGGCAC
CAGTTGCGTGAGCGGAAAGATGGCCGCTTCCCGGCCCTGCTGCAGGGAGCTCAAAATGGAGGACGCGGCG
CTCGGGAGAGCGGGCGGGTGAGTCACCCACACAAAGGAAAAGGGCCTTTCCGTCCTCAGCCGTCGCTTCA
TGTGACTCCACGGAGTACCGGGCGCCGTCCAGGCACCTCGATTAGTTCTCGCGCTTTTGGAGTACGTCGT
CTTTAGGTTGGGGGGAGGGGTTTTATGCGATGGAGTTTCCCCACACTGAGTGGGTGGAGACTGAAGTTAG
GCCAGCTTGGCACTTGATGTAATTCTCCTTGGAATTTGCCCTTTTTGAGTTTGGATCTTGGTTCATTCTC
AAGCCTCAGACAGTGGTTCAAAGTTTTTTTCTTCCATTTCAGGTGTCGTGATTTAAATCCCACCATGACC
GAGTACAAGCCCACGGTGCGCCTCGCCACCCGCGACGACGTCCCCAGGGCCGTACGCACCCTCGCCGCCG
CGTTCGCCGACTACCCCGCCACGCGCCACACCGTCGATCCGGACCGCCACATCGAGCGGGTCACCGAGCT
GCAAGAACTCTTCCTCACGCGCGTCGGGCTCGACATCGGCAAGGTGTGGGTCGCGGACGACGGCGCCGCC
GTGGCGGTCTGGACCACGCCGGAGAGCGTCGAAGCGGGGGCGGTGTTCGCCGAGATCGGCCCGCGCATGG
CCGAGTTGAGCGGTTCCCGGCTGGCCGCGCAGCAACAGATGGAAGGCCTCCTGGCGCCGCACCGGCCCAA
GGAGCCCGCGTGGTTCCTGGCCACCGTCGGAGTCTCGCCCGACCACCAGGGCAAGGGTCTGGGCAGCGCC
GTCGTGCTCCCCGGAGTGGAGGCGGCCGAGCGCGCCGGGGTGCCCGCCTTCCTGGAGACCTCCGCGCCCC
GCAACCTCCCCTTCTACGAGCGGCTCGGCTTCACCGTCACCGCCGACGTCGAGGTGCCCGAAGGACCGCG
CACCTGGTGCATGACCCGCAAGCCCGGTGCCGGATCGGGAGAGGGCAGAGGAAGTCTGCTAACATGCGGT
GACGTCGAGGAGAATCCTGGCCCACCGGTCCCTGCCGCTAAACGGGTCAAACTCGACGGCGGTTCTGGAG
GTCCTGCTGCAAAGCGCGTTAAGTTGGATGGAGGGTCAGGGGGAGCCACCGCCACCATGGTGTCTAAGGG
CGAAGAGCTGATTAAGGAGAACATGCACATGAAGCTGTACATGGAGGGCACCGTGGACAACCATCACTTC
AAGTGCACATCCGAGGGCGAAGGCAAGCCCTACGAGGGCACCCAGACCATGAGAATCAAGGTGGTCGAGG
GCGGCCCTCTCCCCTTCGCCTTCGACATCCTGGCTACTAGCTTCCTCTACGGCAGCAAGACCTTCATCAA
CCACACCCAGGGCATCCCCGACTTCTTCAAGCAGTCCTTCCCTGAGGGCTTCACATGGGAGAGAGTCACC
ACATACGAAGACGGGGGCGTGCTGACCGCTACCCAGGACACCAGCCTCCAGGACGGCTGCCTCATCTACA
ACGTCAAGATCAGAGGGGTGAACTTCACATCCAACGGCCCTGTGATGCAGAAGAAAACACTCGGCTGGGA
GGCCTTCACCGAGACGCTGTACCCCGCTGACGGCGGCCTGGAAGGCAGAAACGACATGGCCCTGAAGCTC
GTGGGCGGGAGCCATCTGATCGCAAACGCCAAGACCACATATAGATCCAAGAAACCCGCTAAGAACCTCA
AGATGCCTGGCGTCTACTATGTGGACTACAGACTGGAAAGAATCAAGGAGGCCAACAACGAGACCTACGT
CGAGCAGCACGAGGTGGCAGTGGCCAGATACTGCGACCTCCCTAGCAAACTGGGGCACAAGCTTAATTAG
GCGGCCGCTAAGAATTCTGTGCCTTCTAGTTGCCAGCCATCTGTTGTTTGCCCCTCCCCCGTGCCTTCCT
TGACCCTGGAAGGTGCCACTCCCACTGTCCTTTCCTAATAAAATGAGGAAATTGCATCGCATTGTCTGAG
TAGGTGTCATTCTATTCTGGGGGGTGGGGTGGGGCAGGACAGCAAGGGGGAGGATTGGGAAGACAATAGC
AGGCATGCTGGGGATGCGGTGGGCTCTATGGATAACTTCGTATAGCATACATTATACGAAGTTATTTGGT
ATGGCTTTTTCCCCGTATCCCCCCAGGTGTCTGCAGGCTCAAAGAGCAGCGAGAAGCGTTCAGAGGAAAG
CGATCCCGTGCCACCTTCCCCGTGCCCGGGCTGTCCCCGCACGCTGCCGGCTCGGGGATGCGGGGGGAGC
GCCGGACCGGAGCGGAGCCCCGGGCGGCTCGCTGCTGCCCCCTAGCGGGGGAGGGACGTAATTACATCCC
TGGGGGCTTTGGGGGGGGGCTGTCCCTGATTCTATAACAAGAAAATATATATATAATAAGTTATCACGTA
AGTAGAACATGAAATAACAATATAATTATCGTATGAGTTAAATCTTAAAAGTCACGTAAAAGATAATCAT
GCGTCATTTTGACTCACGCGGTCGTTATAGTTCAAAATCAGTGACACTTACCGCATTGACAAGCACGCCT
CACGGGAGCTCCAAGCGGCGACTGAGATGTCCTAAATGCACAGCGACGGATTCGCGCTATTTAGAAAGAG
AGAGCAATATTTCAAGAATGCATGCGTCAATTTTACGCAGACTATCTTTCTAGGGTTAATCTAGCTGCAT
CAGGATCATATCGTCGGGTCTTTTTTCCGGCTCAGTCATCGCCCAAGCTGGCGCTATCTGGGCATCGGGG
AGGAAGAAGCCCGTGCCTTTTCCCGCGAGGTTGAAGCGGCATGGAAAGAGTTTGCCGAGGATGACTGCTG
CTGCATTGACGTTGAGCGAAAACGCACGTTTACCATGATGATTCGGGAAGGTGTGGCCATGCACGCCTTT
AACGGTGAACTGTTCGTTCAGGCCACCTGGGATACCAGTTCGTCGCGGCTTTTCCGGACACAGTTCCGGA
TGGTCAGCCCGAAGCGCATCAGCAACCCGAACAATACCGGCGACAGCCGGAACTGCCGTGCCGGTGTGCA
GATTAATGACAGCGGTGCGGCGCTGGGATATTACGTCAGCGAGGACGGGTATCCTGGCTGGATGCCGCAG
AAATGGACATGGATACCCCGTGAGTTACCCGGCGGGCGCGCTTGGCGTAATCATGGTCATAGCTGTTTCC
TGTGTGAAATTGTTATCCGCTCACAATTCCACACAACATACGAGCCGGAAGCATAAAGTGTAAAGCCTGG
GGTGCCTAATGAGTGAGCTAACTCACATTAATTGCGTTGCGCTCACTGCCCGCTTTCCAGTCGGGAAACC
TGTCGTGCCAGCTGCATTAATGAATCGGCCAACGCGCGGGGAGAGGCGGTTTGCGTATTGGGCGCTCTTC
CGCTTCCTCGCTCACTGACTCGCTGCGCTCGGTCGTTCGGCTGCGGCGAGCGGTATCAGCTCACTCAAAG
GCGGTAATACGGTTATCCACAGAATCAGGGGATAACGCAGGAAAGAACATGTGAGCAAAAGGCCAGCAAA
AGGCCAGGAACCGTAAAAAGGCCGCGTTGCTGGCGTTTTTCCATAGGCTCCGCCCCCCTGACGAGCATCA
CAAAAATCGACGCTCAAGTCAGAGGTGGCGAAACCCGACAGGACTATAAAGATACCAGGCGTTTCCCCCT
GGAAGCTCCCTCGTGCGCTCTCCTGTTCCGACCCTGCCGCTTACCGGATACCTGTCCGCCTTTCTCCCTT
CGGGAAGCGTGGCGCTTTCTCATAGCTCACGCTGTAGGTATCTCAGTTCGGTGTAGGTCGTTCGCTCCAA
GCTGGGCTGTGTGCACGAACCCCCCGTTCAGCCCGACCGCTGCGCCTTATCCGGTAACTATCGTCTTGAG
TCCAAC
